>Addgene plasmid #106771 | gh100 | addgene full sequence | sequence record 243071 | Addgene NGS Result
GAGGGCCTATTTCCCATGATTCCTTCATATTTGCATATACGATACAAGGCTGTTAGAGAGATAATTGGAA
TTAATTTGACTGTAAACACAAAGATATTAGTACAAAATACGTGACGTAGAAAGTAATAATTTCTTGGGTA
GTTTGCAGTTTTAAAATTATGTTTTAAAATGGACTATCATATGCTTACCGTAACTTGAAAGTATTTCGAT
TTCTTGGCTTTATATATCTTGTGGAAAGGACGAAACACCGCCACCCTGGACCCTCTCGGGTTTTAGAGCT
AGAAATAGCAAGTTAAAATAAGGCTAGTCCGTTATCAACTTGAAAAAGTGGCACCGAGTCGGTGCTTTTT
TTGGTACCTGGAGCACAAGACTGGCCTCATGGGCCTTCCGCTCACTGCCCGCTTTCCAGTCGGGAAACCT
GTCGTGCCAGCTGCATTAACATGGTCATAGCTGTTTCCTTGCGTATTGGGCGCTCTCCGCTTCCTCGCTC
ACTGACTCGCTGCGCTCGGTCGTTCGGGTAAAGCCTGGGGTGCCTAATGAGCAAAAGGCCAGCAAAAGGC
CAGGAACCGTAAAAAGGCCGCGTTGCTGGCGTTTTTCCATAGGCTCCGCCCCCCTGACGAGCATCACAAA
AATCGACGCTCAAGTCAGAGGTGGCGAAACCCGACAGGACTATAAAGATACCAGGCGTTTCCCCCTGGAA
GCTCCCTCGTGCGCTCTCCTGTTCCGACCCTGCCGCTTACCGGATACCTGTCCGCCTTTCTCCCTTCGGG
AAGCGTGGCGCTTTCTCATAGCTCACGCTGTAGGTATCTCAGTTCGGTGTAGGTCGTTCGCTCCAAGCTG
GGCTGTGTGCACGAACCCCCCGTTCAGCCCGACCGCTGCGCCTTATCCGGTAACTATCGTCTTGAGTCCA
ACCCGGTAAGACACGACTTATCGCCACTGGCAGCAGCCACTGGTAACAGGATTAGCAGAGCGAGGTATGT
AGGCGGTGCTACAGAGTTCTTGAAGTGGTGGCCTAACTACGGCTACACTAGAAGAACAGTATTTGGTATC
TGCGCTCTGCTGAAGCCAGTTACCTTCGGAAAAAGAGTTGGTAGCTCTTGATCCGGCAAACAAACCACCG
CTGGTAGCGGTGGTTTTTTTGTTTGCAAGCAGCAGATTACGCGCAGAAAAAAAGGATCTCAAGAAGATCC
TTTGATCTTTTCTACGGGGTCTGACGCTCAGTGGAACGAAAACTCACGTTAAGGGATTTTGGTCATGAGA
TTATCAAAAAGGATCTTCACCTAGATCCTTTTAAATTAAAAATGAAGTTTTAAATCAATCTAAAGTATAT
ATGAGTAAACTTGGTCTGACAGTTACCAATGCTTAATCAGTGAGGCACCTATCTCAGCGATCTGTCTATT
TCGTTCATCCATAGTTGCCTGACTCCCCGTCGTGTAGATAACTACGATACGGGAGGGCTTACCATCTGGC
CCCAGTGCTGCAATGATACCGCGAGAACCACGCTCACCGGCTCCAGATTTATCAGCAATAAACCAGCCAG
CCGGAAGGGCCGAGCGCAGAAGTGGTCCTGCAACTTTATCCGCCTCCATCCAGTCTATTAATTGTTGCCG
GGAAGCTAGAGTAAGTAGTTCGCCAGTTAATAGTTTGCGCAACGTTGTTGCCATTGCTACAGGCATCGTG
GTGTCACGCTCGTCGTTTGGTATGGCTTCATTCAGCTCCGGTTCCCAACGATCAAGGCGAGTTACATGAT
CCCCCATGTTGTGCAAAAAAGCGGTTAGCTCCTTCGGTCCTCCGATCGTTGTCAGAAGTAAGTTGGCCGC
AGTGTTATCACTCATGGTTATGGCAGCACTGCATAATTCTCTTACTGTCATGCCATCCGTAAGATGCTTT
TCTGTGACTGGTGAGTACTCAACCAAGTCATTCTGAGAATAGTGTATGCGGCGACCGAGTTGCTCTTGCC
CGGCGTCAATACGGGATAATACCGCGCCACATAGCAGAACTTTAAAAGTGCTCATCATTGGAAAACGTTC
TTCGGGGCGAAAACTCTCAAGGATCTTACCGCTGTTGAGATCCAGTTCGATGTAACCCACTCGTGCACCC
AACTGATCTTCAGCATCTTTTACTTTCACCAGCGTTTCTGGGTGAGCAAAAACAGGAAGGCAAAATGCCG
CAAAAAAGGGAATAAGGGCGACACGGAAATGTTGAATACTCATACTCTTCCTTTTTCAATATTATTGAAG
CATTTATCAGGGTTATTGTCTCATGAGCGGATACATATTTGAATGTATTTAGAAAAATAAACAAATAGGG
GTTCCGCGCACATTTCCCCGAAAAGTGCCACCTAAATTGTAAGCGTTAATATTTTGTTAAAATTCGCGTT
AAATTTTTGTTAAATCAGCTCATTTTTTAACCAATAGGCCGAAATCGGCAAAATCCCTTATAAATCAAAA
GAATAGACCGAGATAGGGTTGAGTGGCCGCTACAGGGCGCTCCCATTCGCCATTCAGGCTGCGCAACTGT
TGGGAAGGGCGTTTCGGTGCGGGCCTCTTCGCTATTACGCCAGCTGGCGAAAGGGGGATGTGCTGCAAGG
CGATTAAGTTGGGTAACGCCAGGGTTTTCCCAGTCACGACGTTGTAAAACGACGGCCAGTGAGCGCGACG
TAATACGACTCACTATAGGGCGAATTGGCGGAAGGCCGTCAAGGCCACGTGTCTTGTCCAGAGCTCGATA
TCGAATTAATTC
Features (pLannotate 1.2.2; 10 found; start..end, strand, type, name):
      1..241     +  promoter       U6 promoter: RNA polymerase III promoter for human U6 snRNA
    270..345     +  misc_RNA       gRNA scaffold: guide RNA scaffold for the Streptococcus pyogenes CRISPR/Cas9 system
    392..439     -  CDS            lacI (fragment): lac repressor; lacI; The lac repressor binds to the lac operator to inhibit transcription in E. coli. This inhibition can be relieved by adding lactose or isopropyl-β-D-thiogalactopyranoside (IPTG).
    476..516     -  rep_origin     RSF ori (fragment): Plasmids containing the RSF 1030 origin of replication can be propagated in E. coli cells that contain additional plasmids with compatible origins.
    594..1182    -  rep_origin     ori: high-copy-number ColE1/pMB1/pBR322/pUC origin of replication
   1353..2213    -  CDS            AmpR: β-lactamase; bla; confers resistance to ampicillin, carbenicillin, and related antibiotics
   2214..2318    -  promoter       AmpR promoter: bla
   2344..2475    -  rep_origin     M13 ori (fragment): M13 bacteriophage origin of replication; arrow indicates direction of (+) strand synthesis
   2496..2652    -  CDS            lacZα (fragment): LacZα fragment of β-galactosidase; lacZ fragment
   2661..2679    +  promoter       T7 promoter: promoter for bacteriophage T7 RNA polymerase
