[The description below was written by a language model from this plasmid's Addgene catalogue record and pLannotate feature annotations shown in this document.]
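Description:
gh100 is a small mammalian expression plasmid (about 2.7 kb in the sequenced record) that produces a single CRISPR guide RNA directed against human RFNG, the radical fringe glycosyltransferase gene. It is built on the EPB104 guide-expression backbone and belongs to a validated gRNA collection covering the human glycosyltransferase genes. Propagation in E. coli relies on a high-copy ColE1/pUC-type origin, and selection uses the AmpR β-lactamase gene driven by its own bla promoter, conferring ampicillin resistance.

The functional cassette is compact. A human U6 promoter, recognised by RNA polymerase III, sits immediately upstream of the Streptococcus pyogenes Cas9 gRNA scaffold. The short gap between these two annotated features is consistent with the position of the 20-nucleotide RFNG-targeting spacer, so transcription should yield a complete single guide RNA. The insert was introduced by restriction enzyme cloning, though the specific sites are not recorded. The plasmid carries no Cas9 gene and no mammalian selection marker or reporter, so the nuclease must be supplied separately, for example from a co-transfected plasmid or a Cas9-expressing cell line.

The remaining annotations are short fragments of lacI, an RSF origin, an M13 origin and lacZα. These appear to be backbone remnants rather than working elements. A T7 promoter lies near the end of the sequence record, just upstream of the U6 cassette in the circular map, and probably serves as the sequencing primer site. The construct is typically used for knocking out or editing RFNG in human cells to study glycosylation pathways.
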