Addgene plasmid #106771: gh100
Purpose: expression of gRNA targeting RFNG
Depositing lab: Eric-Paul Bennett. Depositing organization: University of Copenhagen. Publication: A validated gRNA library for CRISPR/Cas9 targeting of the human glycosyltransferase genome. Narimatsu Y, Joshi HJ, Zhang Y, Gomes C, Chen YH, Lorenzetti F, Furukawa S, Schjoldager K, Hansen L, Clausen H, Bennett EP, Wandall HH. Glycobiology. 2018 Jan 5. pii: 4791732. doi: 10.1093/glycob/cwx101. PubMed 29315387.
Backbone
  Vector backbone: EPB104
  Backbone manufacturer: Eric-Paul Bennett (Addgene plasmid # 68369)
  Backbone size w/o insert (bp): 2376
  Vector type: Mammalian Expression
Growth in bacteria
  Bacterial resistance: Ampicillin, 100 μg/mL
  Growth temperature: 37°C
  Growth strain: DH5alpha
  Copy number: High Copy
Gene/Insert
  Gene/Insert name: RFNG
  gRNA/shRNA sequence: GCCACCCTGGACCCTCTCGG
  Species: H. sapiens (human)
  Entrez Gene: RFNG
  Cloning method: Restriction Enzyme; 5′ cloning site unknown (unknown if destroyed); 3′ cloning site unknown (unknown if destroyed)
  Sequencing primers: 5′ T7NP
Terms and licenses: Academic/Nonprofit Terms; Industry Terms: Not Available to Industry
How to cite: gh100 was a gift from Eric-Paul Bennett (Addgene plasmid # 106771 ; http://n2t.net/addgene:106771 ; RRID:Addgene_106771)
